>Addgene plasmid #198599 | pBad-HaloGFP-Ca0.1(Na0.1, 143-144) | addgene full sequence | sequence record 389882 | Addgene NGS Result
ACTTTTCATACTCCCGCCATTCAGAGAAGAAACCAATTGTCCATATTGCATCAGACATTGCCGTCACTGC
GTCTTTTACTGGCTCTTCTCGCTAACCAAACCGGTAACCCCGCTTATTAAAAGCATTCTGTAACAAAGCG
GGACCAAAGCCATGACAAAAACGCGTAACAAAAGTGTCTATAATCACGGCAGAAAAGTCCACATTGATTA
TTTGCACGGCGTCACACTTTGCTATGCCATAGCATTTTTATCCATAAGATTAGCGGATCCTACCTGACGC
TTTTTATCGCAACTCTCTACTGTTTCTCCATACCCGTTTTTTGGGCTAACAGGAGGAATTAACCATGGGG
GGTTCTCATCATCATCATCATCATGGTATGGCTAGCATGACTGGTGGACAGCAAATGGGTCGGGATCTGT
ACGACGATGACGATAAGGATCCGAGCTCGAGAATGGCAGAAATCGGTACTGGCTTTCCATTCGACCCCCA
TTATGTGGAAGTCCTGGGCGAGCGCATGCACTACGTCGATGTTGGTCCGCGCGATGGCACCCCTGTGCTG
TTCCTGCACGGTAACCCGACCTCCTCCTACGTGTGGCGCAACATCATCCCGCATGTTGCACCGACCCATC
GCTGCATTGCTCCAGACCTGATCGGTATGGGCAAATCCGACAAACCAGACCTGGGTTATTTCTTCGACGA
CCACGTCCGCTTCATGGATGCCTTCATCGAAGCCCTGGGTCTGGAAGAGGTCGTCCTGGTCATTCACGAC
TGGGGCTCCGCTCTGGGTTTCCACTGGGCCAAGCGCAATCCAGAGCGCGTCAAAGGTATTGCATTTATGG
AGTTCATCCGCCCTATCCCGACCTGGGACGAATGGCCAGGTGAAAACGTCTATATCAAGGCCGACAAGCA
GAAGAACGGCATCAAGGCGAACTTCAAGATCCGCCACAACATCGAGGACGGCGGCGTGCAGCTCGCCTAC
CACTACCAGCAGAACACCCCCATCGGCGACGGCCCCGTGCTGCTGCCCGACAACCACTACCTGAGCGTCC
AGTCCAAACTTTCGAAAGACCCCAACGAGAAGCGCGATCACATGGTCCTGCTGGAGTTCGTGACCGCCGC
CGGGATCACTCTCGGCATGGACGAGCTGTACAAGGGCGGTACCGGAGGGAGCATGGTGAGCAAGGGCGAG
GAGCTGTTCACCGGGGTGGTGCCCATCCTGGTCGAGCTGGACGGCGACGTAAACGGCCACAAGTTCAGCG
TGTCCGGCGAGGGTGAGGGCGATGCCACCTACGGCAAGCTGACCCTGAAGTTCATCTGCACCACCGGCAA
GCTGCCCGTGCCCTGGCCCACCCTCGTGACCACCCTGACCTACGGCGTGCAGTGCTTCAGCCGCTACCCC
GACCACATGAAGCAGCACGACTTCTTCAAGTCCGCCATGCCCGAAGGCTACATCCAGGAGCGCACCATCT
TCTTCAAGGACGACGGCAACTACAAGACCCGCGCCGAGGTGAAGTTCGAGGGCGACACCCTGGTGAACCG
CATCGAGCTGAAGGGCATCGACTTCAAGGAGGACGGCAACATCCTGGGGCATAAGCTGGAGTACAACCTT
GGCGCCCGCGAGACCTTCCAGGCCTTCCGCACCACCGACGTCGGCCGCAAGCTGATCATCGATCAGAACG
TTTTTATCGAGGGTACGCTGCCGATGGGTGTCGTCCGCCCGCTGACTGAAGTCGAGATGGACCATTACCG
CGAGCCGTTCCTGAATCCTGTTGACCGCGAGCCACTGTGGCGCTTCCCAAACGAGCTGCCAATCGCCGGT
GAGCCAGCGAACATCGTCGCGCTGGTCGAAGAATACATGGACTGGCTGCACCAGTCCCCTGTCCCGAAGC
TGCTGTTCTGGGGCACCCCAGGCGTTCTGATCCCACCGGCCGAAGCCGCTCGCCTGGCCAAAAGCCTGCC
TAACTGCAAGGCTGTGGACATCGGCCCGGGTCTGAATCTGCTGCAAGAAGACAACCCGGACCTGATCGGC
AGCGAGATCGCGCGCTGGCTGTCGACGCTCGAGATTTCCGGCTGAAAGCTTGGCTGTTTTGGCGGATGAG
AGAAGATTTTCAGCCTGATACAGATTAAATCAGAACGCAGAAGCGGTCTGATAAAACAGAATTTGCCTGG
CGGCAGTAGCGCGGTGGTCCCACCTGACCCCATGCCGAACTCAGAAGTGAAACGCCGTAGCGCCGATGGT
AGTGTGGGGTCTCCCCATGCGAGAGTAGGGAACTGCCAGGCATCAAATAAAACGAAAGGCTCAGTCGAAA
GACTGGGCCTTTCGTTTTATCTGTTGTTTGTCGGTGAACGCTCTCCTGAGTAGGACAAATCCGCCGGGAG
CGGATTTGAACGTTGCGAAGCAACGGCCCGGAGGGTGGCGGGCAGGACGCCCGCCATAAACTGCCAGGCA
TCAAATTAAGCAGAAGGCCATCCTGACGGATGGCCTTTTTGCGTTTCTACAAACTCTTTTGTTTATTTTT
CTAAATACATTCAAATATGTATCCGCTCATGAGACAATAACCCTGATAAATGCTTCAATAATATTGAAAA
AGGAAGAGTATGAGTATTCAACATTTCCGTGTCGCCCTTATTCCCTTTTTTGCGGCATTTTGCCTTCCTG
TTTTTGCTCACCCAGAAACGCTGGTGAAAGTAAAAGATGCTGAAGATCAGTTGGGTGCACGAGTGGGTTA
CATCGAACTGGATCTCAACAGCGGTAAGATCCTTGAGAGTTTTCGCCCCGAAGAACGTTTTCCAATGATG
AGCACTTTTAAAGTTCTGCTATGTGGCGCGGTATTATCCCGTGTTGACGCCGGGCAAGAGCAACTCGGTC
GCCGCATACACTATTCTCAGAATGACTTGGTTGAGTACTCACCAGTCACAGAAAAGCATCTTACGGATGG
CATGACAGTAAGAGAATTATGCAGTGCTGCCATAACCATGAGTGATAACACTGCGGCCAACTTACTTCTG
ACAACGATCGGAGGACCGAAGGAGCTAACCGCTTTTTTGCACAACATGGGGGATCATGTAACTCGCCTTG
ATCGTTGGGAACCGGAGCTGAATGAAGCCATACCAAACGACGAGCGTGACACCACGATGCCTGTAGCAAT
GGCAACAACGTTGCGCAAACTATTAACTGGCGAACTACTTACTCTAGCTTCCCGGCAACAATTAATAGAC
TGGATGGAGGCGGATAAAGTTGCAGGACCACTTCTGCGCTCGGCCCTTCCGGCTGGCTGGTTTATTGCTG
ATAAATCTGGAGCCGGTGAGCGTGGGTCTCGCGGTATCATTGCAGCACTGGGGCCAGATGGTAAGCCCTC
CCGTATCGTAGTTATCTACACGACGGGGAGTCAGGCAACTATGGATGAACGAAATAGACAGATCGCTGAG
ATAGGTGCCTCACTGATTAAGCATTGGTAACTGTCAGACCAAGTTTACTCATATATACTTTAGATTGATT
TAAAACTTCATTTTTAATTTAAAAGGATCTAGGTGAAGATCCTTTTTGATAATCTCATGACCAAAATCCC
TTAACGTGAGTTTTCGTTCCACTGAGCGTCAGACCCCGTAGAAAAGATCAAAGGATCTTCTTGAGATCCT
TTTTTTCTGCGCGTAATCTGCTGCTTGCAAACAAAACAACCACCGCTACCAGCGGTGGTTTGTTTGCCGG
ATCAAGAGCTACCAACTCTTTTTCCGAAGGTAACTGGCTTCAGCAGAGCGCAGATACCAAATACTGTCCT
TCTAGTGTAGCCGTAGTTAGGCCACCACTTCAAGAACTCTGTAGCACCGCCTACATACCTCGCTCTGCTA
ATCCTGTTACCAGTGGCTGCTGCCAGTGGCGATAAGTCGTGTCTTACCGGGTTGGACTCAAGACGATAGT
TACCGGATAAGGCGCAGCGGTCGGGCTGAACGGGGGGTTCGTGCACACAGCCCAGCTTGGAGCGAACGAC
CTACACCGAACTGAGATACCTACAGCGTGAGCTATGAGAAAGCGCCACGCTTCCCGAAGGGAGAAAGGCG
GACAGGTATCCGGTAAGCGGCAGGGTCGGAACAGGAGAGCGCACGAGGGAGCTTCCAGGGGGAAACGCCT
GGTATCTTTATAGTCCTGTCGGGTTTCGCCACCTCTGACTTGAGCGTCGATTTTTGTGATGCTCGTCAGG
GGGGCGGAGCCTATGGAAAAACGCCAGCAACGCGGCCTTTTTACGGTTCCTGGCCTTTTGCTGGCCTTTT
GCTCACATGTTCTTTCCTGCGTTATCCCCTGATTCTGTGGATAACCGTATTACCGCCTTTGAGTGAGCTG
ATACCGCTCGCCGCAGCCGAACGACCGAGCGCAGCGAGTCAGTGAGCGAGGAAGCGGAAGAGCGCCTGAT
GCGGTATTTTCTCCTTACGCATCTGTGCGGTATTTCACACCGCATATGGTGCACTCTCAGTACAATCTGC
TCTGATGCCGCATAGTTAAGCCAGTATACACTCCGCTATCGCTACGTGACTGGGTCATGGCTGCGCCCCG
ACACCCGCCAACACCCGCTGACGCGCCCTGACGGGCTTGTCTGCTCCCGGCATCCGCTTACAGACAAGCT
GTGACCGTCTCCGGGAGCTGCATGTGTCAGAGGTTTTCACCGTCATCACCGAAACGCGCGAGGCAGCAGA
TCAATTCGCGCGCGAAGGCGAAGCGGCATGCATAATGTGCCTGTCAAATGGACGAAGCAGGGATTCTGCA
AACCCTATGCTACTCCGTCAAGCCGTCAATTGTCTGATTCGTTACCAATTATGACAACTTGACGGCTACA
TCATTCACTTTTTCTTCACAACCGGCACGGAACTCGCTCGGGCTGGCCCCGGTGCATTTTTTAAATACCC
GCGAGAAATAGAGTTGATCGTCAAAACCAACATTGCGACCGACGGTGGCGATAGGCATCCGGGTGGTGCT
CAAAAGCAGCTTCGCCTGGCTGATACGTTGGTCCTCGCGCCAGCTTAAGACGCTAATCCCTAACTGCTGG
CGGAAAAGATGTGACAGACGCGACGGCGACAAGCAAACATGCTGTGCGACGCTGGCGATATCAAAATTGC
TGTCTGCCAGGTGATCGCTGATGTACTGACAAGCCTCGCGTACCCGATTATCCATCGGTGGATGGAGCGA
CTCGTTAATCGCTTCCATGCGCCGCAGTAACAATTGCTCAAGCAGATTTATCGCCAGCAGCTCCGAATAG
CGCCCTTCCCCTTGCCCGGCGTTAATGATTTGCCCAAACAGGTCGCTGAAATGCGGCTGGTGCGCTTCAT
CCGGGCGAAAGAACCCCGTATTGGCAAATATTGACGGCCAGTTAAGCCATTCATGCCAGTAGGCGCGCGG
ACGAAAGTAAACCCACTGGTGATACCATTCGCGAGCCTCCGGATGACGACCGTAGTGATGAATCTCTCCT
GGCGGGAACAGCAAAATATCACCCGGTCGGCAAACAAATTCTCGTCCCTGATTTTTCACCACCCCCTGAC
CGCGAATGGTGAGATTGAGAATATAACCTTTCATTCCCAGCGGTCGGTCGATAAAAAAATCGAGATAACC
GTTGGCCTCAATCGGCGTTAAACCCGCCACCAGATGGGCATTAAACGAGTATCCCGGCAGCAGGGGATCA
TTTTGCGCTTCAGCCAT
Features (pLannotate 1.2.2; 16 found; start..end, strand, type, name):
     27..311     +  promoter       araBAD promoter: araBAD; promoter of the L-arabinose operon of E. coli; the araC regulatory gene is transcribed in the opposite direction (Guzman et al., 1995)
    357..377     +  CDS            capTEV™ (fragment): composite tag for in vivo biotinylation, TEV protease cleavage, and 6xHis tagging
    378..410     +  CDS            T7 tag (gene 10 leader): leader peptide from bacteriophage T7 gene 10 promotes efficient translation in E. coli
    414..437     +  CDS            Xpress™ tag: Xpress™ epitope tag, including an enterokinase recognition and cleavage site
    453..879     +  CDS            HaloTag® (fragment): modified bacterial dehalogenase that forms covalent bonds with chloroalkane derivatives
    882..1607    +  CDS            cEGFP: cEGFP is a basic (constitutively fluorescent) green fluorescent protein published in 2008, derived from Aequorea victoria.
   1614..2072    +  CDS            HaloTag® (fragment): modified bacterial dehalogenase that forms covalent bonds with chloroalkane derivatives
   2165..2280    +  ncRNA          5S rRNA: Accession: RF00001 - 5S ribosomal RNA
   2284..2370    +  terminator     rrnB T1 terminator: Escherichia coli rrnB; transcription terminator T1 from the E. coli rrnB gene
   2462..2489    +  terminator     rrnB T2 terminator: transcription terminator T2 from the E. coli rrnB gene
   2508..2599    +  promoter       AmpR promoter: bla
   2600..3460    +  CDS            AmpR: β-lactamase; bla; confers resistance to ampicillin, carbenicillin, and related antibiotics
   3631..4219    +  rep_origin     ori: high-copy-number ColE1/pMB1/pBR322/pUC origin of replication
   4405..4545    -  misc_feature   bom: basis of mobility region from pBR322
   4647..4687    -  CDS            rop (fragment): Rop protein, which maintains plasmids at low copy number; rop
   4809..5687    -  CDS            araC: L-arabinose regulatory protein; araC
