[The description below was written by a language model from this plasmid's Addgene catalogue record and pLannotate feature annotations shown in this document.]
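Description:
pBad-HaloGFP-Ca0.1(Na0.1, 143-144) is a bacterial expression plasmid built on the Invitrogen pBAD backbone, with a sequenced length of about 5.7 kb. It replicates in E. coli from a high-copy ColE1/pMB1-type origin and is selected with ampicillin through the β-lactamase gene driven by its own promoter. The backbone also retains the pBR322 bom region and a remnant of rop. Expression of the insert is controlled by the araBAD promoter together with the divergently transcribed araC regulator, so transcription is induced by L-arabinose. The rrnB T1 and T2 terminators lie downstream of the coding region.

The payload is a synthetic insert of roughly 1.6 kb, HaloGFP-143-144. In the feature table it appears as a green fluorescent protein of the EGFP family (annotated as cEGFP) placed between two HaloTag fragments. This suggests that the fluorescent protein was inserted into the HaloTag sequence, and the "143-144" in the name probably marks the insertion position, although the record does not say so explicitly. Upstream, in the same orientation, are the usual pBAD leader elements: a short fragment matching a His-tag-containing composite tag, the T7 gene 10 leader that promotes translation, and the Xpress epitope with its enterokinase cleavage site. These provide handles for purifying and detecting the protein.

HaloTag is a modified dehalogenase that binds chloroalkane ligands covalently. According to the associated publication title, the protein forms the scaffold of a chemigenetic indicator that pairs GFP with synthetic chelators. The stated purpose is a green fluorescent Ca2+ indicator for bacterial expression, and the name suggests the same protein also underlies a Na+ indicator variant. The record does not describe the ligands themselves.
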