Addgene plasmid #198599: pBad-HaloGFP-Ca0.1(Na0.1, 143-144)
Purpose: Green fluorescent Ca2+ ion indicator for bacterial expression.
Depositing lab: Robert Campbell. Depositing organization: The University of Tokyo. Publication: Chemigenetic indicators based on synthetic chelators and green fluorescent protein. Zhu W, Takeuchi S, Imai S, Terada T, Ueda T, Nasu Y, Terai T, Campbell RE. Nat Chem Biol. 2023 Jan;19(1):38-44. doi: 10.1038/s41589-022-01134-z. Epub 2022 Sep 22. PubMed 36138142.
Backbone
  Vector backbone: PBad
  Backbone manufacturer: Invitrogen
  Backbone size w/o insert (bp): 4000
  Vector type: Bacterial Expression
Growth in bacteria
  Bacterial resistance: Ampicillin, 100 μg/mL
  Growth temperature: 37°C
  Growth strain: DH5alpha
  Copy number: High Copy
Gene/Insert
  Gene/Insert name: HaloGFP-143-144
  Species: Synthetic
  Insert size (bp): 1620
  Promoter: araBAD promoter
  Cloning method: Gibson Cloning
  Sequencing primers: 5′ pBAD forward; 3′ pBAD Reverse
Terms and licenses: Academic/Nonprofit Terms; Industry Terms: Not Available to Industry
How to cite: pBad-HaloGFP-Ca0.1(Na0.1, 143-144) was a gift from Robert Campbell (Addgene plasmid # 198599 ; http://n2t.net/addgene:198599 ; RRID:Addgene_198599)
